>Addgene plasmid #87677 | hDAGLb-V5 | addgene full sequence | sequence record 173602 | Addgene NGS Result
GACGGATCGGGAGATCTCCCGATCCCCTATGGTGCACTCTCAGTACAATCTGCTCTGATGCCGCATAGTT
AAGCCAGTATCTGCTCCCTGCTTGTGTGTTGGAGGTCGCTGAGTAGTGCGCGAGCAAAATTTAAGCTACA
ACAAGGCAAGGCTTGACCGACAATTGCATGAAGAATCTGCTTAGGGTTAGGCGTTTTGCGCTGCTTCGCG
ATGTACGGGCCAGATATACGCGTTGACATTGATTATTGACTAGTTATTAATAGTAATCAATTACGGGGTC
ATTAGTTCATAGCCCATATATGGAGTTCCGCGTTACATAACTTACGGTAAATGGCCCGCCTGGCTGACCG
CCCAACGACCCCCGCCCATTGACGTCAATAATGACGTATGTTCCCATAGTAACGCCAATAGGGACTTTCC
ATTGACGTCAATGGGTGGAGTATTTACGGTAAACTGCCCACTTGGCAGTACATCAAGTGTATCATATGCC
AAGTACGCCCCCTATTGACGTCAATGACGGTAAATGGCCCGCCTGGCATTATGCCCAGTACATGACCTTA
TGGGACTTTCCTACTTGGCAGTACATCTACGTATTAGTCATCGCTATTACCATGGTGATGCGGTTTTGGC
AGTACATCAATGGGCGTGGATAGCGGTTTGACTCACGGGGATTTCCAAGTCTCCACCCCATTGACGTCAA
TGGGAGTTTGTTTTGGCACCAAAATCAACGGGACTTTCCAAAATGTCGTAACAACTCCGCCCCATTGACG
CAAATGGGCGGTAGGCGTGTACGGTGGGAGGTCTATATAAGCAGAGCTCTCTGGCTAACTAGAGAACCCA
CTGCTTACTGGCTTATCGAAATTAATACGACTCACTATAGGGAGACCCAAGCTGGCTAGTTAAGCTATCA
ACAAGTTTGTACAAAAAAGCAGGCTTCACCATGCCGGGGATGGTACTCTTCGGCCGGCGCTGGGCCATCG
CCAGCGACGACTTGGTCTTCCCAGGGTTCTTCGAGCTGGTCGTGCGAGTGCTGTGGTGGATTGGCATTCT
GACGTTGTATCTCATGCACAGAGGAAAGCTGGACTGTGCTGGTGGAGCCTTGCTCAGCAGTTACTTGATC
GTCCTCATGATTCTCCTGGCAGTTGTCATATGTACTGTGTCAGCCATCATGTGTGTCAGCATGAGAGGAA
CGATTTGTAACCCTGGACCGCGGAAGTCTATGTCTAAGCTGCTTTACATCCGCCTGGCGCTGTTTTTTCC
AGAGATGGTCTGGGCCTCTCTGGGGGCTGCCTGGGTGGCAGATGGTGTTCAGTGCGACAGGACAGTTGTA
AACGGCATCATCGCAACCGTCGTGGTCAGTTGGATCATCATCGCTGCCACAGTGGTTTCCATTATCATTG
TCTTTGACCCTCTTGGGGGGAAAATGGCTCCATATTCCTCTGCCGGCCCCAGCCACCTGGATAGTCATGA
TTCAAGCCAGTTACTTAATGGCCTCAAGACAGCAGCTACAAGCGTGTGGGAAACCAGAATCAAGCTCTTG
TGCTGTTGCATTGGGAAAGACGACCATACTCGGGTTGCTTTTTCGAGTACGGCAGAGCTTTTCTCAACCT
ACTTTTCAGACACAGATCTGGTGCCCAGCGACATTGCGGCGGGCCTCGCCCTGCTTCATCAGCAACAGGA
CAATATCAGGAACAACCAAGAGCCTGCCCAGGTGGTCTGCCATGCCCCAGGGAGCTCCCAGGAAGCTGAT
CTGGATGCAGAATTAGAAAACTGCCATCATTACATGCAGTTTGCAGCAGCGGCCTATGGGTGGCCCCTCT
ACATCTACAGAAACCCCCTCACGGGGCTGTGCAGGATTGGTGGTGACTGCTGCAGAAGCAGAACCACAGA
CTATGACTTGGTCGGAGGCGATCAGCTCAACTGTCACTTCGGCTCCATCCTGCACACCACAGGGCTGCAG
TACAGGGACTTCATCCACGTCAGCTTCCATGACAAGGTTTACGAGCTGCCGTTTTTAGTGGCTCTGGATC
ACAGGAAAGAGTCTGTTGTGGTCGCTGTGAGGGGGACCATGTCTCTGCAGGATGTCCTTACGGACCTGTC
AGCGGAGAGTGAGGTGCTGGACGTGGAGTGTGAGGTGCAGGACCGCCTGGCACACAAGGGTATTTCTCAA
GCTGCCAGATACGTTTACCAACGACTCATCAACGACGGGATTTTGAGCCAAGCCTTCAGCATTGCTCCTG
AGTACCGGCTGGTCATAGTGGGCCACAGCCTCGGGGGAGGGGCGGCCGCCCTGCTGGCCACCATGCTCAG
AGCCGCCTACCCGCAGGTCAGGTGCTACGCCTTCTCCCCACCCCGGGGGCTGTGGAGCAAAGCTCTGCAG
GAATATTCTCAGAGCTTCATCGTGTCACTCGTCCTGGGGAAGGATGTGATTCCCAGGCTCAGTGTGACCA
ACTTGGAAGATCTGAAGAGAAGAATCTTGCGAGTGGTCGCGCACTGCAATAAACCCAAGTACAAGATCTT
GCTGCACGGTTTGTGGTACGAACTGTTTGGAGGAAACCCCAACAACTTGCCCACGGAGCTGGACGGGGGC
GACCAGGAAGTCCTGACACAGCCTCTTCTGGGGGAGCAGAGCCTACTGACGCGCTGGTCCCCGGCCTACA
GCTTCTCCAGCGACTCCCCACTGGACTCTTCTCCCAAGTACCCCCCTCTCTACCCTCCCGGCAGGATCAT
CCACCTGCAGGAGGAGGGCGCCTCGGGGCGGTTTGGCTGCTGCTCTGCTGCTCACTATAGCGCCAAGTGG
TCACACGAAGCGGAATTCAGCAAAATACTCATAGGTCCGAAGATGCTCACCGACCACATGCCAGACATCC
TGATGCGGGCCTTGGACAGCGTGGTCTCCGACAGAGCGGCCTGCGTCTCCTGTCCAGCACGAGGGGTCTC
CAGTGTGGACGTGGCCCACCCAGCTTTCTTGTACAAAGTGGTTGATCTAGAGGGCCCGCGGTTCGAAGGT
AAGCCTATCCCTAACCCTCTCCTCGGTCTCGATTCTACGCGTACCGGTTAGTAATGAGTTTAAACGGGGG
AGGCTAACTGAAACACGGAAGGAGACAATACCGGAAGGAACCCGCGCTATGACGGCAATAAAAAGACAGA
ATAAAACGCACGGGTGTTGGGTCGTTTGTTCATAAACGCGGGGTTCGGTCCCAGGGCTGGCACTCTGTCG
ATACCCCACCGAGACCCCATTGGGGCCAATACGCCCGCGTTTCTTCCTTTTCCCCACCCCACCCCCCAAG
TTCGGGTGAAGGCCCAGGGCTCGCAGCCAACGTCGGGGCGGCAGGCCCTGCCATAGCAGATCTGCGCAGC
TGGGGCTCTAGGGGGTATCCCC
[124 nt withheld, positions 3383-3506]
C
[91 nt withheld, positions 3508-3598]
A
[49 nt withheld, positions 3600-3648]
CCTTTGACGTTGGAGTCCACGTTCTTT
[37 nt withheld, positions 3676-3712]
ACCCTATCTCGGTCTATTCTTTTGATTTATAAGGGATTTTGCCGATTTCGGCCTATTGGTTAAAAAATGA
GCTGATTTAACAAAAATTTAACGCGAATTAATTCTGTGGAATGTGTGTCAGTTAGGGTGTGGAAAGTCCC
CAGGCTCCCCAGCAGGCAGAAGTATGCAAAGCATGCATCTCAATTAGTCAGCAACCAGGTGTGGAAAGTC
CCCAGGCTCCCCAGCAGGCAGAAGTATGCAAAGCATGCATCTCAATTAGTCAGCAACCATAGTCCCGCCC
CTAACTCCGCCCATCCCGCCCCTAACTCCGCCCAGTTCCGCCCATTCTCCGCCCCATGGCTGACTAATTT
TTTTTATTTATGCAGAGGCCGAGGCCGCCTCTGCCTCTGAGCTATTCCAGAAGTAGTGAGGAGGCTTTTT
TGGAGGCCTAGGCTTTTGCAAAAAGCTCCCGGGAGCTTGTATATCCATTTTCGGATCTGATCAGCACGTG
TTGACAATTAATCATCGGCATAGTATATCGGCATAGTATAATACGACAAGGTGAGGAACTAAACCATGGC
CAAGCCTTTGTCTCAAGAAGAATCCACCCTCATTGAAAGAGCAACGGCTACAATCAACAGCATCCCCATC
TCTGAAGACTACAGCGTCGCCAGCGCAGCTCTCTCTAGCGACGGCCGCATCTTCACTGGTGTCAATGTAT
ATCATTTTACTGGGGGACCTTGTGCAGAACTCGTGGTGCTGGGCACTGCTGCTGCTGCGGCAGCTGGCAA
CCTGACTTGTATCGTCGCGATCGGAAATGAGAACAGGGGCATCTTGAGCCCCTGCGGACGGTGCCGACAG
GTGCTTCTCGATCTGCATCCTGGGATCAAAGCCATAGTGAAGGACAGTGATGGACAGCCGACGGCAGTTG
GGATTCGTGAATTGCTGCCCTCTGGTTATGTGTGGGAGGGCTAAGCACTTCGTGGCCGAGGAGCAGGACT
GACACGTGCTACGAGATTTCGATTCCACCGCCGCCTTCTATGAAAGGTTGGGCTTCGGAATCGTTTTCCG
GGACGCCGGCTGGATGATCCTCCAGCGCGGGGATCTCATGCTGGAGTTCTTCGCCCACCCCAACTTGTTT
ATTGCAGCTTATAATGGTTACAAATAAAGCAATAGCATCACAAATTTCACAAATAAAGCATTTTTTTCAC
TGCATTCTAGTTGTGGTTTGTCCAAACTCATCAATGTATCTTATCATGTCTGTATACCGTCGACCTCTAG
CTAGAGCTTGGCGTAATCATGGTCATAGCTGTTTCCTGTGTGAAATTGTTATCCGCTCACAATTCCACAC
AACATACGAGCCGGAAGCATAAAGTGTAAAGCCTGGGGTGCCTAATGAGTGAGCTAACTCACATTAATTG
CGTTGCGCTCACTGCCCGCTTTCCAGTCGGGAAACCTGTCGTGCCAGCTGCATTAATGAATCGGCCAACG
CGCGGGGAGAGGCGGTTTGCGTATTGGGCGCTCTTCCGCTTCCTCGCTCACTGACTCGCTGCGCTCGGTC
GTTCGGCTGCGGCGAGCGGTATCAGCTCACTCAAAGGCGGTAATACGGTTATCCACAGAATCAGGGGATA
ACGCAGGAAAGAACATGTGAGCAAAAGGCCAGCAAAAGGCCAGGAACCGTAAAAAGGCCGCGTTGCTGGC
GTTTTTCCATAGGCTCCGCCCCCCTGACGAGCATCACAAAAATCGACGCTCAAGTCAGAGGTGGCGAAAC
CCGACAGGACTATAAAGATACCAGGCGTTTCCCCCTGGAAGCTCCCTCGTGCGCTCTCCTGTTCCGACCC
TGCCGCTTACCGGATACCTGTCCGCCTTTCTCCCTTCGGGAAGCGTGGCGCTTTCTCATAGCTCACGCTG
TAGGTATCTCAGTTCGGTGTAGGTCGTTCGCTCCAAGCTGGGCTGTGTGCACGAACCCCCCGTTCAGCCC
GACCGCTGCGCCTTATCCGGTAACTATCGTCTTGAGTCCAACCCGGTAAGACACGACTTATCGCCACTGG
CAGCAGCCACTGGTAACAGGATTAGCAGAGCGAGGTATGTAGGCGGTGCTACAGAGTTCTTGAAGTGGTG
GCCTAACTACGGCTACACTAGAAGAACAGTATTTGGTATCTGCGCTCTGCTGAAGCCAGTTACCTTCGGA
AAAAGAGTTGGTAGCTCTTGATCCGGCAAACAAACCACCGCTGGTAGCGGTGGTTTTTTTGTTTGCAAGC
AGCAGATTACGCGCAGAAAAAAAGGATCTCAAGAAGATCCTTTGATCTTTTCTACGGGGTCTGACGCTCA
GTGGAACGAAAACTCACGTTAAGGGATTTTGGTCATGAGATTATCAAAAAGGATCTTCACCTAGATCCTT
TTAAATTAAAAATGAAGTTTTAAATCAATCTAAAGTATATATGAGTAAACTTGGTCTGACAGTTACCAAT
GCTTAATCAGTGAGGCACCTATCTCAGCGATCTGTCTATTTCGTTCATCCATAGTTGCCTGACTCCCCGT
CGTGTAGATAACTACGATACGGGAGGGCTTACCATCTGGCCCCAGTGCTGCAATGATACCGCGAGACCCA
CGCTCACCGGCTCCAGATTTATCAGCAATAAACCAGCCAGCCGGAAGGGCCGAGCGCAGAAGTGGTCCTG
CAACTTTATCCGCCTCCATCCAGTCTATTAATTGTTGCCGGGAAGCTAGAGTAAGTAGTTCGCCAGTTAA
TAGTTTGCGCAACGTTGTTGCCATTGCTACAGGCATCGTGGTGTCACGCTCGTCGTTTGGTATGGCTTCA
TTCAGCTCCGGTTCCCAACGATCAAGGCGAGTTACATGATCCCCCATGTTGTGCAAAAAAGCGGTTAGCT
CCTTCGGTCCTCCGATCGTTGTCAGAAGTAAGTTGGCCGCAGTGTTATCACTCATGGTTATGGCAGCACT
GCATAATTCTCTTACTGTCATGCCATCCGTAAGATGCTTTTCTGTGACTGGTGAGTACTCAACCAAGTCA
TTCTGAGAATAGTGTATGCGGCGACCGAGTTGCTCTTGCCCGGCGTCAATACGGGATAATACCGCGCCAC
ATAGCAGAACTTTAAAAGTGCTCATCATTGGAAAACGTTCTTCGGGGCGAAAACTCTCAAGGATCTTACC
GCTGTTGAGATCCAGTTCGATGTAACCCACTCGTGCACCCAACTGATCTTCAGCATCTTTTACTTTCACC
AGCGTTTCTGGGTGAGCAAAAACAGGAAGGCAAAATGCCGCAAAAAAGGGAATAAGGGCGACACGGAAAT
GTTGAATACTCATACTCTTCCTTTTTCAATATTATTGAAGCATTTATCAGGGTTATTGTCTCATGAGCGG
ATACATATTTGAATGTATTTAGAAAAATAAACAAATAGGGGTTCCGCGCACATTTCCCCGAAAAGTGCCA
CCTGACGTC
Features (pLannotate 1.2.2; 25 found; start..end, strand, type, name):
     28..80      -  misc_feature   bom (fragment): basis of mobility region from pBR322
    235..614     +  enhancer       CMV enhancer: human cytomegalovirus immediate early enhancer
    615..818     +  promoter       CMV promoter: human cytomegalovirus (CMV) immediate early promoter
    814..847     +  LTR            5' LTR (truncated) (fragment): truncated 5' long terminal repeat (LTR) from HIV-1
    863..881     +  promoter       T7 promoter: promoter for bacteriophage T7 RNA polymerase
    911..935     +  protein_bind   attB1: mutant version of attB; recombination site for the Gateway® BP reaction BP Clonase™
    941..2956    +  CDS            DAGLB: DGLB_HUMAN - Experimental evidence at protein level: Swiss-Prot protein existence level 1. Lipase that catalyzes the hydrolysis of arachidonic acid (AA)-esterified diacylglycerols (DAGs) to produce the principal endocannabinoid, 2-arachidonoylglycerol (2-AG) which can be further cleaved by downstream enzymes to release arachidonic acid (AA) for cyclooxygenase (COX)-mediated eicosanoid production (PubMed:14610053). Preferentially hydrolyzes DAGs at the sn-1 position in a calcium- dependent manner and has negligible activity against other lipids including monoacylglycerols and phospholipids (Pub
   2958..2982    -  protein_bind   attB2: mutant version of attB; recombination site for the Gateway® BP reaction BP Clonase™
   3008..3049    +  CDS            V5 tag: epitope tag from simian virus 5
   3133..3181    +  polyA_signal   HSV TK poly(A) signal: herpes simplex virus thymidine kinase polyadenylation signal (Cole and Stacy, 1985)
   3272..3288    -  polyA_signal   bGH poly(A) signal (fragment): bovine growth hormone polyadenylation signal
   3383..3811    +  rep_origin     f1 ori (sequence partly withheld): f1 bacteriophage origin of replication; arrow indicates direction of (+) strand synthesis
   3825..4154    +  promoter       SV40 promoter: SV40 enhancer and early promoter
   4202..4249    +  promoter       EM7 promoter: synthetic bacterial promoter&nbsp
   4268..4666    +  CDS            BSD: blasticidin S deaminase; Aspergillus terreus BSD; confers resistance to blasticidin
   4667..4694    +  CDS            BleoR (fragment): antibiotic-binding protein; Sh ble from Streptoalloteichus hindustanus; confers resistance to bleomycin, phleomycin, and Zeocin™
   4704..4829    +  CDS            ble (fragment): BLE_KLEPN - Experimental evidence at protein level: Swiss-Prot protein existence level 1. Binding protein with a strong affinity to the bleomycin family of antibiotics. Binds to CL990; an antimitotic-antibiotic compound. From Klebsiella pneumoniae.
   4824..4945    +  polyA_signal   SV40 poly(A) signal: SV40 polyadenylation signal
   5018..5034    -  protein_bind   lac operator: The lac repressor binds to the lac operator to inhibit transcription in E. coli. This inhibition can be relieved by adding lactose or isopropyl-β-D-thiogalactopyranoside (IPTG). lac repressor encoded by lacI
   5042..5072    -  promoter       lac promoter: promoter for the E. coli lac operon
   5087..5108    -  protein_bind   CAP binding site: CAP binding activates transcription in the presence of cAMP. E. coli catabolite activator protein
   5121..5213    -  CDS            lacI (fragment): lac repressor; lacI; The lac repressor binds to the lac operator to inhibit transcription in E. coli. This inhibition can be relieved by adding lactose or isopropyl-β-D-thiogalactopyranoside (IPTG).
   5396..5984    -  rep_origin     ori: high-copy-number ColE1/pMB1/pBR322/pUC origin of replication
   6155..7015    -  CDS            AmpR: β-lactamase; bla; confers resistance to ampicillin, carbenicillin, and related antibiotics
   7016..7120    -  promoter       AmpR promoter: bla
