[The description below was written by a language model from this plasmid's Addgene catalogue record and pLannotate feature annotations shown in this document.]
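Description:
hDAGLb-V5 is a mammalian expression plasmid encoding human diacylglycerol lipase beta (DAGLB) fused at its C-terminus to a V5 epitope tag. It was made by Gateway recombination into an Invitrogen pcDNA6.2-DEST-type destination vector, and the roughly 2 kb open reading frame is accordingly flanked by attB1 and attB2 sites, with the backbone-encoded V5 tag lying just downstream of attB2. The catalogue lists T7 as the promoter, but the feature table shows that the T7 promoter sits between a CMV immediate-early enhancer/promoter and the insert. CMV would therefore drive expression in mammalian cells, while T7 serves for in vitro transcription and as a sequencing primer site. Transcripts terminate at an HSV thymidine kinase polyadenylation signal. The depositor notes a Q664R substitution relative to the NCBI reference, described as a natural variant not expected to affect function.

In E. coli the plasmid is maintained through a high-copy ColE1/pUC-type origin and selected with ampicillin via β-lactamase; an f1 origin is also present. For selection in mammalian cells, a blasticidin S deaminase gene is placed under tandem SV40 early and EM7 promoters and followed by an SV40 poly(A) signal, allowing blasticidin selection of stable transfectants. Several short annotations, including the HIV-1 LTR, bGH poly(A), bleomycin-resistance and lacI fragments, are probably backbone remnants or partial matches rather than functional elements.

DAGLB hydrolyses arachidonate-containing diacylglycerols to produce the endocannabinoid 2-arachidonoylglycerol. The record describes the tag as intracellular, and the construct is suited to expressing the enzyme in mammalian cells with V5-based detection or purification, in line with the associated work on assaying and inhibiting DAGLβ.
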