Addgene plasmid #87677: hDAGLb-V5
Purpose: Expresses human DAGLb protein with intracellular V5 tag located on the C-terminal
Depositing lab: Pat Doherty. Depositing organization: King's College London. Publication: Assay and Inhibition of the Purified Catalytic Domain of Diacylglycerol Lipase Beta. Singh PK, Markwick R, Lu L, Howell FV, Williams G, Doherty P. Biochemistry. 2016 May 17;55(19):2713-21. doi: 10.1021/acs.biochem.6b00221. Epub 2016 May 4. PubMed 27115711.
Backbone
  Vector backbone: pcDNA6.2-DEST/V8
  Backbone manufacturer: Invitrogen
  Backbone size w/o insert (bp): 7341
  Vector type: Mammalian Expression
  Selectable markers: Blasticidin
Growth in bacteria
  Bacterial resistance: Ampicillin, 100 μg/mL
  Growth temperature: 37°C
  Growth strain: DH5alpha
  Copy number: High Copy
Gene/Insert
  Gene/Insert name: Human Diacylglycerol Lipase Beta (alt name: hDAGLb)
  Species: H. sapiens (human)
  Insert size (bp): 2019
  Entrez Gene: DAGLB (a.k.a. DAGLBETA, KCCR13L)
  Promoter: T7
  Tag / fusion protein: V5 tag (C terminal on backbone)
  Cloning method: Gateway Cloning
  Sequencing primers: 5′ T7; 3′ V5 Rev Priming Site
Terms and licenses: Academic/Nonprofit Terms; Industry Terms: Not Available to Industry
Depositor comments: This construct carries a Q664R mutation compared to the NCBI reference sequence NM_139179. This mutation is a natural variant and should not affect plasmid function.
How to cite: hDAGLb-V5 was a gift from Pat Doherty (Addgene plasmid # 87677 ; http://n2t.net/addgene:87677 ; RRID:Addgene_87677)
