>Addgene plasmid #87677 | hDAGLb-V5 | depositor partial sequence | sequence record 170977 | hDAGLb with V5 tag
ATGCCGGGGATGGTACTCTTCGGCCGGCGCTGGGCCATCGCCAGCGACGACTTGGTCTTCCCAGGGTTCT
TCGAGCTGGTCGTGCGAGTGCTGTGGTGGATTGGCATTCTGACGTTGTATCTCATGCACAGAGGAAAGCT
GGACTGTGCTGGTGGAGCCTTGCTCAGCAGTTACTTGATCGTCCTCATGATTCTCCTGGCAGTTGTCATA
TGTACTGTGTCAGCCATCATGTGTGTCAGCATGAGAGGAACGATTTGTAACCCTGGACCGCGGAAGTCTA
TGTCTAAGCTGCTTTACATCCGCCTGGCGCTGTTTTTTCCAGAGATGGTCTGGGCCTCTCTGGGGGCTGC
CTGGGTGGCAGATGGTGTTCAGTGCGACAGGACAGTTGTAAACGGCATCATCGCAACCGTCGTGGTCAGT
TGGATCATCATCGCTGCCACAGTGGTTTCCATTATCATTGTCTTTGACCCTCTTGGGGGGAAAATGGCTC
CATATTCCTCTGCCGGCCCCAGCCACCTGGATAGTCATGATTCAAGCCAGTTACTTAATGGCCTCAAGAC
AGCAGCTACAAGCGTGTGGGAAACCAGAATCAAGCTCTTGTGCTGTTGCATTGGGAAAGACGACCATACT
CGGGTTGCTTTTTCGAGTACGGCAGAGCTTTTCTCAACCTACTTTTCAGACACAGATCTGGTGCCCAGCG
ACATTGCGGCGGGCCTCGCCCTGCTTCATCAGCAACAGGACAATATCAGGAACAACCAAGAGCCTGCCCA
GGTGGTCTGCCATGCCCCAGGGAGCTCCCAGGAAGCTGATCTGGATGCAGAATTAGAAAACTGCCATCAT
TACATGCAGTTTGCAGCAGCGGCCTATGGGTGGCCCCTCTACATCTACAGAAACCCCCTCACGGGGCTGT
GCAGGATTGGTGGTGACTGCTGCAGAAGCAGAACCACAGACTATGACTTGGTCGGAGGCGATCAGCTCAA
CTGTCACTTCGGCTCCATCCTGCACACCACAGGGCTGCAGTACAGGGACTTCATCCACGTCAGCTTCCAT
GACAAGGTTTACGAGCTGCCGTTTTTAGTGGCTCTGGATCACAGGAAAGAGTCTGTTGTGGTCGCTGTGA
GGGGGACCATGTCTCTGCAGGATGTCCTTACGGACCTGTCAGCGGAGAGTGAGGTGCTGGACGTGGAGTG
TGAGGTGCAGGACCGCCTGGCACACAAGGGTATTTCTCAAGCTGCCAGATACGTTTACCAACGACTCATC
AACGACGGGATTTTGAGCCAAGCCTTCAGCATTGCTCCTGAGTACCGGCTGGTCATAGTGGGCCACAGCC
TCGGGGGAGGGGCGGCCGCCCTGCTGGCCACCATGCTCAGAGCCGCCTACCCGCAGGTCAGGTGCTACGC
CTTCTCCCCACCCCGGGGGCTGTGGAGCAAAGCTCTGCAGGAATATTCTCAGAGCTTCATCGTGTCACTC
GTCCTGGGGAAGGATGTGATTCCCAGGCTCAGTGTGACCAACTTGGAAGATCTGAAGAGAAGAATCTTGC
GAGTGGTCGCGCACTGCAATAAACCCAAGTACAAGATCTTGCTGCACGGTTTGTGGTACGAACTGTTTGG
AGGAAACCCCAACAACTTGCCCACGGAGCTGGACGGGGGCGACCAGGAAGTCCTGACACAGCCTCTTCTG
GGGGAGCAGAGCCTACTGACGCGCTGGTCCCCGGCCTACAGCTTCTCCAGCGACTCCCCACTGGACTCTT
CTCCCAAGTACCCCCCTCTCTACCCTCCCGGCAGGATCATCCACCTGCAGGAGGAGGGCGCCTCGGGGCG
GTTTGGCTGCTGCTCTGCTGCTCACTATAGCGCCAAGTGGTCACACGAAGCGGAATTCAGCAAAATACTC
ATAGGTCCGAAGATGCTCACCGACCACATGCCAGACATCCTGATGCGGGCCTTGGACAGCGTGGTCTCCG
ACAGAGCGGCCTGCGTCTCCTGTCCAGCACGAGGGGTCTCCAGTGTGGACGTGGCCCACCCAGCTTTCTT
GTACAAAGTGGTTGATCTAGAGGGCCCGCGGTTCGAAGGTAAGCCTATCCCTAACCCTCTCCTCGGTCTC
GATTCTACGCGTACCGGTTAG
